>Addgene plasmid #167848 | p28BIOHTEV-LIC: nsp16_SARS-CoV-2|nsp10_SARS-CoV-2 | addgene full sequence | sequence record 331075 | Addgene NGS Result
ATATAGGCGCCAGCAACCGCACCTGTGGCGCCGGTGATGCCGGCCACGATGCGTCCGGCGTAGAGGATCG
AGATCTCGATCCCGCGAAATTAATACGACTCACTATAGGGGAATTGTGAGCGGATAACAATTCCCCTCTA
GAAATAATTTTGTTTAACTTTAAGAAGGAGATATACCATGAGCGGCCTGAACGATATTTTTGAAGCGCAG
AAAATTGAATGGCATGAAGGCAGCGCTGGAGGTTCAGGTGAAAACTTGTATTTCCAGGGCAGCTCCCAGG
CTTGGCAACCAGGAGTTGCCATGCCCAACTTGTACAAAATGCAACGCATGCTTTTGGAAAAGTGTGACCT
GCAGAATTACGGTGACAGCGCGACTCTGCCCAAGGGGATCATGATGAATGTCGCAAAGTATACTCAGTTG
TGCCAGTACCTTAATACGTTGACGCTGGCCGTACCGTACAACATGCGCGTAATTCACTTTGGTGCGGGCA
GCGACAAGGGAGTCGCGCCTGGCACGGCTGTTTTACGCCAATGGTTACCGACTGGTACATTGCTGGTTGA
CAGTGACTTGAATGATTTCGTAAGCGATGCCGACTCGACGCTTATCGGCGACTGCGCCACGGTTCATACA
GCCAACAAATGGGACCTGATTATTTCCGATATGTATGACCCAAAAACCAAGAATGTGACAAAGGAGAACG
ATTCAAAGGAAGGCTTCTTCACCTATATCTGTGGTTTTATCCAGCAGAAATTAGCTCTTGGCGGTTCTGT
AGCAATTAAGATCACGGAACATTCCTGGAACGCGGATCTTTACAAGCTTATGGGCCACTTCGCGTGGTGG
ACCGCCTTCGTGACGAACGTGAATGCAAGTTCCTCTGAGGCATTCTTGATCGGTTGCAATTATCTTGGAA
AACCTCGTGAGCAAATTGATGGCTACGTGATGCACGCCAACTATATCTTCTGGCGCAACACAAATCCCAT
TCAGTTATCGTCCTATTCCTTATTCGATATGTCTAAGTTCCCGTTGAAGTTACGCGGCACTGCCGTAATG
TCGTTGAAGGAAGGGCAAATTAATGATATGATTTTGTCGCTTTTATCCAAGGGGCGTTTAATCATCCGTG
AGAATAATCGTGTGGTTATCTCGTCTGACGTACTGGTTAACAATTGATGACGAAGCTTGCGGCCGCATAA
TGCTTAAGTCGAACAGAAAGTAATCGTATTGTACACGGCCGCATAATCGAAATTAATACGACTCACTATA
GGGGAATTGTGAGCGGATAACAATTCCCCATCTTAGTATATTAGTTAAGTATAAGAAGGAGATATACATA
TG
[417 nt withheld, positions 1333-1749]
TGATGAGGTGGAAGTGGTCATCACCACCATCATCACTGATGACGAAGCTTGCGGCCGCACTCGAGCACCA
CCACCACCACCACTGAGATCCGGCTGCTAACAAAGCCCGAAAGGAAGCTGAGTTGGCTGCTGCCACCGCT
GAGCAATAACTAGCATAACCCCTTGGGGCCTCTAAACGGGTCTTGAGGGGTTTTTTGCTGAAAGGAGGAA
CTATATCCGGATTGGCGAATGGG
[124 nt withheld, positions 1983-2106]
C
[91 nt withheld, positions 2108-2198]
A
[49 nt withheld, positions 2200-2248]
CCTTTGACGTTGGAGTCCACGTTCTTT
[37 nt withheld, positions 2276-2312]
ACCCTATCTCGGTCTATTCTTTTGATTTATAAGGGATTTTGCCGATTTCGGCCTATTGGTTAAAAAATGA
GCTGATTTAACAAAAATTTAACGCGAATTTTAACAAAATATTAACGCTTACAATTTAGGTGGCACTTTTC
GGGGAAATGTGCGCGGAACCCCTATTTGTTTATTTTTCTAAATACATTCAAATATGTATCCGCTCATGAA
TTAATTCTTAGAAAAACTCATCGAGCATCAAATGAAACTGCAATTTATTCATATCAGGATTATCAATACC
ATATTTTTGAAAAAGCCGTTTCTGTAATGAAGGAGAAAACTCACCGAGGCAGTTCCATAGGATGGCAAGA
TCCTGGTATCGGTCTGCGATTCCGACTCGTCCAACATCAATACAACCTATTAATTTCCCCTCGTCAAAAA
TAAGGTTATCAAGTGAGAAATCACCATGAGTGACGACTGAATCCGGTGAGAATGGCAAAAGTTTATGCAT
TTCTTTCCAGACTTGTTCAACAGGCCAGCCATTACGCTCGTCATCAAAATCACTCGCATCAACCAAACCG
TTATTCATTCGTGATTGCGCCTGAGCGAGACGAAATACGCGATCGCTGTTAAAAGGACAATTACAAACAG
GAATCGAATGCAACCGGCGCAGGAACACTGCCAGCGCATCAACAATATTTTCACCTGAATCAGGATATTC
TTCTAATACCTGGAATGCTGTTTTCCCGGGGATCGCAGTGGTGAGTAACCATGCATCATCAGGAGTACGG
ATAAAATGCTTGATGGTCGGAAGAGGCATAAATTCCGTCAGCCAGTTTAGTCTGACCATCTCATCTGTAA
CATCATTGGCAACGCTACCTTTGCCATGTTTCAGAAACAACTCTGGCGCATCGGGCTTCCCATACAATCG
ATAGATTGTCGCACCTGATTGCCCGACATTATCGCGAGCCCATTTATACCCATATAAATCAGCATCCATG
TTGGAATTTAATCGCGGCCTAGAGCAAGACGTTTCCCGTTGAATATGGCTCATAACACCCCTTGTATTAC
TGTTTATGTAAGCAGACAGTTTTATTGTTCATGACCAAAATCCCTTAACGTGAGTTTTCGTTCCACTGAG
CGTCAGACCCCGTAGAAAAGATCAAAGGATCTTCTTGAGATCCTTTTTTTCTGCGCGTAATCTGCTGCTT
GCAAACAAAAAAACCACCGCTACCAGCGGTGGTTTGTTTGCCGGATCAAGAGCTACCAACTCTTTTTCCG
AAGGTAACTGGCTTCAGCAGAGCGCAGATACCAAATACTGTCCTTCTAGTGTAGCCGTAGTTAGGCCACC
ACTTCAAGAACTCTGTAGCACCGCCTACATACCTCGCTCTGCTAATCCTGTTACCAGTGGCTGCTGCCAG
TGGCGATAAGTCGTGTCTTACCGGGTTGGACTCAAGACGATAGTTACCGGATAAGGCGCAGCGGTCGGGC
TGAACGGGGGGTTCGTGCACACAGCCCAGCTTGGAGCGAACGACCTACACCGAACTGAGATACCTACAGC
GTGAGCTATGAGAAAGCGCCACGCTTCCCGAAGGGAGAAAGGCGGACAGGTATCCGGTAAGCGGCAGGGT
CGGAACAGGAGAGCGCACGAGGGAGCTTCCAGGGGGAAACGCCTGGTATCTTTATAGTCCTGTCGGGTTT
CGCCACCTCTGACTTGAGCGTCGATTTTTGTGATGCTCGTCAGGGGGGCGGAGCCTATGGAAAAACGCCA
GCAACGCGGCCTTTTTACGGTTCCTGGCCTTTTGCTGGCCTTTTGCTCACATGTTCTTTCCTGCGTTATC
CCCTGATTCTGTGGATAACCGTATTACCGCCTTTGAGTGAGCTGATACCGCTCGCCGCAGCCGAACGACC
GAGCGCAGCGAGTCAGTGAGCGAGGAAGCGGAAGAGCGCCTGATGCGGTATTTTCTCCTTACGCATCTGT
GCGGTATTTCACACCGCAATGGTGCACTCTCAGTACAATCTGCTCTGATGCCGCATAGTTAAGCCAGTAT
ACACTCCGCTATCGCTACGTGACTGGGTCATGGCTGCGCCCCGACACCCGCCAACACCCGCTGACGCGCC
CTGACGGGCTTGTCTGCTCCCGGCATCCGCTTACAGACAAGCTGTGACCGTCTCCGGGAGCTGCATGTGT
CAGAGGTTTTCACCGTCATCACCGAAACGCGCGAGGCAGCTGCGGTAAAGCTCATCAGCGTGGTCGTGAA
GCGATTCACAGATGTCTGCCTGTTCATCCGCGTCCAGCTCGTTGAGTTTCTCCAGAAGCGTTAATGTCTG
GCTTCTGATAAAGCGGGCCATGTTAAGGGCGGTTTTTTCCTGTTTGGTCACTGATGCCTCCGTGTAAGGG
GGATTTCTGTTCATGGGGGTAATGATACCGATGAAACGAGAGAGGATGCTCACGATACGGGTTACTGATG
ATGAACATGCCCGGTTACTGGAACGTTGTGAGGGTAAACAACTGGCGGTATGGATGCGGCGGGACCAGAG
AAAAATCACTCAGGGTCAATGCCAGCGCTTCGTTAATACAGATGTAGGTGTTCCACAGGGTAGCCAGCAG
CATCCTGCGATGCAGATCCGGAACATAATGGTGCAGGGCGCTGACTTCCGCGTTTCCAGACTTTACGAAA
CACGGAAACCGAAGACCATTCATGTTGTTGCTCAGGTCGCAGACGTTTTGCAGCAGCAGTCGCTTCACGT
TCGCTCGCGTATCGGTGATTCATTCTGCTAACCAGTAAGGCAACCCCGCCAGCCTAGCCGGGTCCTCAAC
GACAGGAGCACGATCATGCGCACCCGTGGGGCCGCCATGCCGGCGATAATGGCCTGCTTCTCGCCGAAAC
GTTTGGTGGCGGGACCAGTGACGAAGGCTTGAGCGAGGGCGTGCAAGATTCCGAATACCGCAAGCGACAG
GCCGATCATCGTCGCGCTCCAGCGAAAGCGGTCCTCGCCGAAAATGACCCAGAGCGCTGCCGGCACCTGT
CCTACGAGTTGCATGATAAAGAAGACAGTCATAAGTGCGGCGACGATAGTCATGCCCCGCGCCCACCGGA
AGGAGCTGACTGGGTTGAAGGCTCTCAAGGGCATCGGTCGAGATCCCGGTGCCTAATGAGTGAGCTAACT
TACATTAATTGCGTTGCGCTCACTGCCCGCTTTCCAGTCGGGAAACCTGTCGTGCCAGCTGCATTAATGA
ATCGGCCAACGCGCGGGGAGAGGCGGTTTGCGTATTGGGCGCCAGGGTGGTTTTTCTTTTCACCAGTGAG
ACGGGCAACAGCTGATTGCCCTTCACCGCCTGGCCCTGAGAGAGTTGCAGCAAGCGGTCCACGCTGGTTT
GCCCCAGCAGGCGAAAATCCTGTTTGATGGTGGTTAACGGCGGGATATAACATGAGCTGTCTTCGGTATC
GTCGTATCCCACTACCGAGATATCCGCACCAACGCGCAGCCCGGACTCGGTAATGGCGCGCATTGCGCCC
AGCGCCATCTGATCGTTGGCAACCAGCATCGCAGTGGGAACGATGCCCTCATTCAGCATTTGCATGGTTT
GTTGAAAACCGGACATGGCACTCCAGTCGCCTTCCCGTTCCGCTATCGGCTGAATTTGATTGCGAGTGAG
ATATTTATGCCAGCCAGCCAGACGCAGACGCGCCGAGACAGAACTTAATGGGCCCGCTAACAGCGCGATT
TGCTGGTGACCCAATGCGACCAGATGCTCCACGCCCAGTCGCGTACCGTCTTCATGGGAGAAAATAATAC
TGTTGATGGGTGTCTGGTCAGAGACATCAAGAAATAACGCCGGAACATTAGTGCAGGCAGCTTCCACAGC
AATGGCATCCTGGTCATCCAGCGGATAGTTAATGATCAGCCCACTGACGCGTTGCGCGAGAAGATTGTGC
ACCGCCGCTTTACAGGCTTCGACGCCGCTTCGTTCTACCATCGACACCACCACGCTGGCACCCAGTTGAT
CGGCGCGAGATTTAATCGCCGCGACAATTTGCGACGGCGCGTGCAGGGCCAGACTGGAGGTGGCAACGCC
AATCAGCAACGACTGTTTGCCCGCCAGTTGTTGTGCCACGCGGTTGGGAATGTAATTCAGCTCCGCCATC
GCCGCTTCCACTTTTTCCCGCGTTTTCGCAGAAACGTGGCTGGCCTGGTTCACCACGCGGGAAACGGTCT
GATAAGAGACACCGGCATACTCTGCGACATCGTATAACGTTACTGGTTTCACATTCACCACCCTGAATTG
ACTCTCTTCCGGGCGCTATCATGCCATACCGCGAAAGGTTTTGCGCCATTCGATGGTGTCCGGGATCTCG
ACGCTCTCCCTTATGCGACTCCTGCATTAGGAAGCAGCCCAGTAGTAGGTTGAGGCCGTTGAGCACCGCC
GCCGCAAGGAATGGTGCATGCAAGGAGATGGCGCCCAACAGTCCCCCGGCCACGGGGCCTGCCACCATAC
CCACGCCGAAACAAGCGCTCATGAGCCCGAAGTGGCGAGCCCGATCTTCCCCATCGGTGATGTCGGCG
Features (pLannotate 1.2.2; 22 found; start..end, strand, type, name):
     91..109     +  promoter       T7 promoter: promoter for bacteriophage T7 RNA polymerase
    110..134     +  protein_bind   lac operator: The lac repressor binds to the lac operator to inhibit transcription in E. coli. This inhibition can be relieved by adding lactose or isopropyl-β-D-thiogalactopyranoside (IPTG). lac repressor encoded by lacI
    149..171     +  RBS            RBS: efficient ribosome binding site from bacteriophage T7 gene 10 (Olins and Rangwala, 1989)
    259..1161    +  CDS            rep (fragment): R1AB_CVPFS - Protein inferred from homology: Swiss-Prot protein existence level 3. NendoU is a Mn(2+)-dependent, uridylate-specific enzyme, which leaves 2'-3'-cyclic phosphates 5' to the cleaved bond. From Porcine transmissible gastroenteritis coronavirus (strain FS772/70) (TGEV).
   1244..1262    +  promoter       T7 promoter: promoter for bacteriophage T7 RNA polymerase
   1263..1287    +  protein_bind   lac operator: The lac repressor binds to the lac operator to inhibit transcription in E. coli. This inhibition can be relieved by adding lactose or isopropyl-β-D-thiogalactopyranoside (IPTG). lac repressor encoded by lacI
   1333..1749    +  CDS            R1A_SARS2 (fragment) (sequence withheld): Experimental evidence at protein level: Swiss-Prot protein existence level 1. [Non-structural protein 10]: Plays a pivotal role in viral transcription by stimulating both nsp14 3'-5' exoribonuclease and nsp16 2'-O-methyltransferase activities. Therefore plays an essential role in viral mRNAs cap methylation. From Severe acute respiratory syndrome coronavirus 2 (2019-nCoV) (SARS-CoV-2).
   1815..1832    +  CDS            9xHis (fragment): 9xHis affinity tag
   1842..1891    +  CDS            SET1 (fragment): solubility-enhancement tag derived from T7 phage gene 10B
   1899..1946    +  terminator     T7 terminator: transcription terminator for bacteriophage T7 RNA polymerase
   1983..2411    +  rep_origin     f1 ori (sequence partly withheld): f1 bacteriophage origin of replication; arrow indicates direction of (+) strand synthesis
   2464..2521    +  promoter       AmpR promoter (fragment): bla
   2530..3345    -  CDS            KanR: aminoglycoside phosphotransferase; aph(3')-Ia; confers resistance to kanamycin in bacteria or G418 (Geneticin®) in eukaryotes
   3467..4055    +  rep_origin     ori: high-copy-number ColE1/pMB1/pBR322/pUC origin of replication
   4241..4380    -  misc_feature   bom: basis of mobility region from pBR322
   4482..4673    -  CDS            rop: Rop protein, which maintains plasmids at low copy number; rop
   4690..5070    +  CDS            YPB1_ECOLX: Protein predicted: Swiss-Prot protein existence level 4. From Escherichia coli.
   5142..5433    -  CDS            TcR (fragment): tetracycline efflux protein; tet; confers resistance to tetracycline
   5448..5469    -  protein_bind   CAP binding site: CAP binding activates transcription in the presence of cAMP. E. coli catabolite activator protein
   5482..6564    -  CDS            lacI: lac repressor; lacI; The lac repressor binds to the lac operator to inhibit transcription in E. coli. This inhibition can be relieved by adding lactose or isopropyl-β-D-thiogalactopyranoside (IPTG).
   6565..6642    -  promoter       lacI promoter: lacI
   6650..69      -  CDS            TcR (fragment) (across the origin): tetracycline efflux protein; tet; confers resistance to tetracycline
