[The description below was written by a language model from this plasmid's Addgene catalogue record and pLannotate feature annotations shown in this document.]
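Description:
p28BIOHTEV-LIC: nsp16_SARS-CoV-2|nsp10_SARS-CoV-2 is a 6,860 nt bacterial expression plasmid for co-producing the SARS-CoV-2 non-structural proteins nsp16 and nsp10 in E. coli. It is built on the p28BIOHTEV-LIC backbone, a ligation-independent-cloning vector with pET-like architecture. It replicates from a ColE1/pBR322-type origin accompanied by the bom site and the rop gene, consistent with its low-copy listing, and is selected with kanamycin through an aph(3')-Ia cassette. An f1 origin and residual tetracycline-resistance gene fragments are also annotated. A lacI gene with its own promoter supplies the repressor that keeps expression off until induction with IPTG.

The 1,479 bp insert lies between a T7 promoter/lac operator with a T7 gene 10 ribosome binding site and a T7 terminator. The first open reading frame is annotated only by homology to a coronavirus replicase polyprotein; its position and the plasmid name indicate that it is nsp16, the 2'-O-methyltransferase. The second matches the nsp10 region of the SARS-CoV-2 replicase, the cofactor that stimulates nsp16 activity in viral mRNA cap methylation.

The catalogue describes expression from a bicistronic mRNA. The feature table, however, shows a second T7 promoter and lac operator between the two coding regions, so nsp10 may also be transcribed on its own. The record lists an N-terminal AviTag, a biotinylation target, and a C-terminal 6xHis tag, both supplied by the backbone. A His-tag feature is annotated downstream of nsp10, while the AviTag is not annotated separately.

The associated publication used the nsp10-nsp16 complex in a high-throughput RNA displacement assay for inhibitor screening.
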