Addgene plasmid #167848: p28BIOHTEV-LIC: nsp16_SARS-CoV-2|nsp10_SARS-CoV-2
Purpose: Bacterial expression of the SARS-CoV-2 proteins nsp10 and nsp16 from a bicistronic mRNA
Depositing lab: Cheryl Arrowsmith. Depositing organization: University of Toronto. Publication: A High-Throughput RNA Displacement Assay for Screening SARS-CoV-2 nsp10-nsp16 Complex toward Developing Therapeutics for COVID-19. Perveen S, Khalili Yazdi A, Devkota K, Li F, Ghiabi P, Hajian T, Loppnau P, Bolotokova A, Vedadi M. SLAS Discov. 2021 Jan 10:2472555220985040. doi: 10.1177/2472555220985040. PubMed 33423577.
Backbone
  Vector backbone: p28BIOHTEV-LIC
  Backbone manufacturer: SGC Toronto
  Vector type: Bacterial Expression
Growth in bacteria
  Bacterial resistance: Kanamycin, 50 μg/mL
  Growth temperature: 37°C
  Growth strain: DH5alpha
  Copy number: Low Copy
Gene/Insert
  Gene/Insert name: nsp10, nsp16
  Species: SARS-CoV-2
  Insert size (bp): 1479
  Promoter: T7
  Tag / fusion protein: AviTag (N terminal on backbone); 6xHis (C terminal on backbone)
  Cloning method: Ligation Independent Cloning
  Sequencing primers: 5′ T7; 3′ T7-term
Terms and licenses: Academic/Nonprofit Terms; Industry Terms
Depositor comments: SGC clone sample ID: nsp16_SARS2-nsp10_SARS-MVC019-A11:C245481
How to cite: p28BIOHTEV-LIC: nsp16_SARS-CoV-2|nsp10_SARS-CoV-2 was a gift from Cheryl Arrowsmith (Addgene plasmid # 167848 ; http://n2t.net/addgene:167848 ; RRID:Addgene_167848)
