>Addgene plasmid #167848 | p28BIOHTEV-LIC: nsp16_SARS-CoV-2|nsp10_SARS-CoV-2 | depositor partial sequence | sequence record 325796 | nsp10|nsp16
AGCTCCCAGGCTTGGCAACCAGGAGTTGCCATGCCCAACTTGTACAAAATGCAACGCATGCTTTTGGAAA
AGTGTGACCTGCAGAATTACGGTGACAGCGCGACTCTGCCCAAGGGGATCATGATGAATGTCGCAAAGTA
TACTCAGTTGTGCCAGTACCTTAATACGTTGACGCTGGCCGTACCGTACAACATGCGCGTAATTCACTTT
GGTGCGGGCAGCGACAAGGGAGTCGCGCCTGGCACGGCTGTTTTACGCCAATGGTTACCGACTGGTACAT
TGCTGGTTGACAGTGACTTGAATGATTTCGTAAGCGATGCCGACTCGACGCTTATCGGCGACTGCGCCAC
GGTTCATACAGCCAACAAATGGGACCTGATTATTTCCGATATGTATGACCCAAAAACCAAGAATGTGACA
AAGGAGAACGATTCAAAGGAAGGCTTCTTCACCTATATCTGTGGTTTTATCCAGCAGAAATTAGCTCTTG
GCGGTTCTGTAGCAATTAAGATCACGGAACATTCCTGGAACGCGGATCTTTACAAGCTTATGGGCCACTT
CGCGTGGTGGACCGCCTTCGTGACGAACGTGAATGCAAGTTCCTCTGAGGCATTCTTGATCGGTTGCAAT
TATCTTGGAAAACCTCGTGAGCAAATTGATGGCTACGTGATGCACGCCAACTATATCTTCTGGCGCAACA
CAAATCCCATTCAGTTATCGTCCTATTCCTTATTCGATATGTCTAAGTTCCCGTTGAAGTTACGCGGCAC
TGCCGTAATGTCGTTGAAGGAAGGGCAAATTAATGATATGATTTTGTCGCTTTTATCCAAGGGGCGTTTA
ATCATCCGTGAGAATAATCGTGTGGTTATCTCGTCTGACGTACTGGTTAACAATTGATGACGAAGCTTGC
GGCCGCATAATGCTTAAGTCGAACAGAAAGTAATCGTATTGTACACGGCCGCATAATCGAAATTAATACG
ACTCACTATAGGGGAATTGTGAGCGGATAACAATTCCCCATCTTAGTATATTAGTTAAGTATAAGAAGGA
GATATACATATG
[417 nt withheld, positions 1063-1479]
